Addgene plasmid #131803: pAcGFP-Hyg-CTCFdZnF-N1
Purpose: Expresses the N and C terminus of human CTCF-GFP with the zinc finger domain removed in mammalian cells
Depositing lab: Mark Minden. Publication: NPM1c impedes CTCF functions through cytoplasmic mislocalization in acute myeloid leukemia. Wang AJ, Han Y, Jia N, Chen P, Minden MD. Leukemia. 2020 May;34(5):1278-1290. doi: 10.1038/s41375-019-0681-8. Epub 2019 Dec 12. PubMed 31831844.
Backbone
  Vector backbone: pAcGFP-Hyg-N1
  Backbone size w/o insert (bp): 1299
  Total vector size (bp): 7531
  Modifications to backbone: None
  Vector type: Mammalian Expression
  Selectable markers: Hygromycin
Growth in bacteria
  Bacterial resistance: Ampicillin, 100 μg/mL
  Growth temperature: 37°C
  Growth strain: DH5alpha
  Copy number: High Copy
Gene/Insert
  Gene/Insert name: CTCF
  Species: H. sapiens (human)
  Insert size (bp): 450
  Mutation: deleted amino acids 1-1731
  Entrez Gene: CTCF (a.k.a. CFAP108, FAP108, MRD21)
  Tag / fusion protein: GFP (C terminal on backbone)
Terms and licenses: Academic/Nonprofit Terms; Industry Terms: Not Available to Industry
Depositor comments: Made with the blood and sweat of Atom Wang
How to cite: pAcGFP-Hyg-CTCFdZnF-N1 was a gift from Mark Minden (Addgene plasmid # 131803 ; http://n2t.net/addgene:131803 ; RRID:Addgene_131803)
