[The description below was written by a language model from this plasmid's Addgene catalogue record and pLannotate feature annotations shown in this document.]
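Description:
pAcGFP-Hyg-CTCFdZnF-N1 is a mammalian expression plasmid built on the pAcGFP-Hyg-N1 backbone. It produces a zinc-finger-deleted form of human CTCF fused at its C terminus to a green fluorescent protein. It is propagated in E. coli through a high-copy ColE1/pUC-type origin with ampicillin selection (β-lactamase under its own bla promoter), and it also carries an f1 phage origin. For selecting stably transfected mammalian cells, a separate cassette places the hygromycin phosphotransferase gene under the SV40 enhancer/early promoter, followed by an SV40 polyadenylation signal.

The expression unit is driven by the human cytomegalovirus immediate-early enhancer and promoter. Next come a remnant of the multiple cloning site, a CTCF coding fragment of about 1.3 kb, the mammalian codon-optimised AcGFP1 from Aequorea coerulescens, and an SV40 poly(A) signal. According to the stated purpose, the insert joins the N- and C-terminal regions of CTCF with the central DNA-binding zinc finger domain removed. The fusion therefore lets the localisation and interactions of the non-zinc-finger portions be followed by fluorescence. The associated study concerns cytoplasmic mislocalisation of CTCF by mutant NPM1 in acute myeloid leukaemia, which suggests use as a domain-mapping construct alongside other CTCF variants.

Several catalogue numbers are inconsistent with the sequence record. The listed insert size (450 bp), the backbone size (1299 bp, which matches the annotated CTCF fragment length) and the mutation note "deleted amino acids 1-1731" do not agree with each other or with the annotation. The stated total size of 7531 bp also differs from the 7,054 nt sequenced record. The exact deletion boundaries should therefore be checked against the sequence itself.
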