Features (pLannotate 1.2.2; 16 found; start..end, strand, type, name):
     61..364     +  enhancer       CMV enhancer: human cytomegalovirus immediate early enhancer
    365..568     +  promoter       CMV promoter: human cytomegalovirus (CMV) immediate early promoter
    591..627     +  misc_feature   MCS (fragment): multiple cloning site
    628..1926    +  CDS            CTCF (fragment): CTCF_HUMAN - Experimental evidence at protein level: Swiss-Prot protein existence level 1. Chromatin binding factor that binds to DNA sequence specific sites. Involved in transcriptional regulation by binding to chromatin insulators and preventing interaction between promoter and nearby enhancers and silencers. Acts as transcriptional repressor binding to promoters of vertebrate MYC gene and BAG1 gene. Also binds to the PLK and PIM1 promoters. Acts as a transcriptional activator of APP. Regulates APOA1/C3/A4/A5 gene cluster and controls MHC class II gene expression. Plays an essential role in
   1942..2661    +  CDS            AcGFP1: Aequorea coerulescens GFP mammalian codon-optimized
   2677..2760    +  CDS            large T antigen (fragment): large T antigen from SV40 (simian virus 40)
   2783..2904    +  polyA_signal   SV40 poly(A) signal: SV40 polyadenylation signal
   2938..3366    -  rep_origin     f1 ori (sequence partly withheld): f1 bacteriophage origin of replication; arrow indicates direction of (+) strand synthesis
   3393..3497    +  promoter       AmpR promoter: bla
   3499..3856    +  promoter       SV40 promoter: SV40 enhancer and early promoter
   3864..4889    +  CDS            HygR: aminoglycoside phosphotransferase from E. coli; aph(4)-Ia; confers resistance to hygromycin
   4900..4983    +  CDS            large T antigen (fragment): large T antigen from SV40 (simian virus 40)
   5006..5087    +  polyA_signal   SV40 poly(A) signal: SV40 polyadenylation signal
   5201..5305    +  promoter       AmpR promoter: bla
   5306..6166    +  CDS            AmpR: β-lactamase; bla; confers resistance to ampicillin, carbenicillin, and related antibiotics
   6352..6940    +  rep_origin     ori: high-copy-number ColE1/pMB1/pBR322/pUC origin of replication
>Addgene plasmid #131803 | pAcGFP-Hyg-CTCFdZnF-N1 | addgene full sequence | sequence record 267777 | Addgene NGS Result
TAGTTATTAATAGTAATCAATTACGGGGTCATTAGTTCATAGCCCATATATGGAGTTCCGCGTTACATAA
CTTACGGTAAATGGCCCGCCTGGCTGACCGCCCAACGACCCCCGCCCATTGACGTCAATAATGACGTATG
TTCCCATAGTAACGCCAATAGGGACTTTCCATTGACGTCAATGGGTGGAGTATTTACGGTAAACTGCCCA
CTTGGCAGTACATCAAGTGTATCATATGCCAAGTACGCCCCCTATTGACGTCAATGACGGTAAATGGCCC
GCCTGGCATTATGCCCAGTACATGACCTTATGGGACTTTCCTACTTGGCAGTACATCTACGTATTAGTCA
TCGCTATTACCATGGTGATGCGGTTTTGGCAGTACATCAATGGGCGTGGATAGCGGTTTGACTCACGGGG
ATTTCCAAGTCTCCACCCCATTGACGTCAATGGGAGTTTGTTTTGGCACCAAAATCAACGGGACTTTCCA
AAATGTCGTAACAACTCCGCCCCATTGACGCAAATGGGCGGTAGGCGTGTACGGTGGGAGGTCTATATAA
GCAGAGCTGGTTTAGTGAACCGTCAGATCCGCTAGCGCTACCGGACTCAGATCTCGAGCTCAAGCTTATG
GAAGGTGATGCAGTCGAAGCCATTGTGGAGGAGTCCGAAACTTTTATTAAAGGAAAGGAGAGAAAGACTT
ACCAGAGACGCCGGGAAGGGGGCCAGGAAGAAGATGCCTGCCACTTACCCCAGAACCAGACGGATGGGGG
TGAGGTGGTCCAGGATGTCAACAGCAGTGTACAGATGGTGATGATGGAACAGCTGGACCCCACCCTTCTT
CAGATGAAGACTGAAGTAATGGAGGGCACAGTGGCTCCAGAAGCAGAGGCTGCTGTGGACGATACCCAGA
TTATAACTTTACAGGTTGTAAATATGGAGGAACAGCCCATAAACATAGGAGAACTTCAGCTTGTTCAAGT
ACCTGTTCCTGTGACTGTACCTGTTGCTACCACTTCAGTAGAAGAACTTCAGGGGGCTTATGAAAATGAA
GTGTCTAAAGAGGGCCTTGCGGAAAGTGAACCCATGATATGCCACACCCTACCTTTGCCTGAAGGGTTTC
AGGTGGTTAAAGTGGGGGCCAATGGAGAGGTGGAGACACTAGAACAAGGGGAACTTCCACCCCAGGAAGA
TCCTAGTTGGCAAAAAGACCCAGACTATCAGCCACCAGCCAAAAAAACAAAGAAAACCAAAAAGAGCAAA
CTGCGTTATACAGAGGAGGGCAAAGATGTAGATGTGTCTGTCTACGATTTTGAGGAAGAACAGCAGGAGG
GTCTGCTATCAGAGGTTAATGCAGAGAAAGTGGTTGGTAATATGAAGCCTCCAAAGCCAACAAAAATTAA
AAAGAAAGGTGTAAAGAAGACAGGCGTGAAGAAGACCGGCAGCAGCGGCGGTACCAGCGGCAAGAAGAGC
AAACGCGCTGGCCCAGATGGCGTAGAGGGGGAAAATGGAGGAGAAACGAAGAAGAGTAAACGTGGAAGAA
AAAGAAAGATGCGCTCTAAGAAAGAAGATTCCTCTGACAGTGAAAATGCTGAACCAGATCTGGACGACAA
TGAGGATGAGGAGGAGCCTGCCGTAGAAATTGAACCTGAGCCAGAGCCTCAGCCTGTGACCCCAGCCCCA
CCACCCGCCAAGAAGCGGAGAGGACGACCCCCTGGCAGAACCAACCAGCCCAAACAGAACCAGCCAACAG
CTATCATTCAGGTTGAAGACCAGAATACAGGTGCAATTGAGAACATTATAGTTGAAGTAAAAAAAGAGCC
AGATGCTGAGCCCGCAGAGGGAGAGGAAGAGGAGGCCCAGCCAGCTGCCACAGATGCCCCCAACGGAGAC
CTCACGCCCGAGATGATCCTCAGCATGATGGACCGGCCGGATCCACCGGTCATGGTGAGCAAGGGCGCCG
AGCTGTTCACCGGCATCGTGCCCATCCTGATCGAGCTGAATGGCGATGTGAATGGCCACAAGTTCAGCGT
GAGCGGCGAGGGCGAGGGCGATGCCACCTACGGCAAGCTGACCCTGAAGTTCATCTGCACCACCGGCAAG
CTGCCTGTGCCCTGGCCCACCCTGGTGACCACCCTGAGCTACGGCGTGCAGTGCTTCTCACGCTACCCCG
ATCACATGAAGCAGCACGACTTCTTCAAGAGCGCCATGCCTGAGGGCTACATCCAGGAGCGCACCATCTT
CTTCGAGGATGACGGCAACTACAAGTCGCGCGCCGAGGTGAAGTTCGAGGGCGATACCCTGGTGAATCGC
ATCGAGCTGACCGGCACCGATTTCAAGGAGGATGGCAACATCCTGGGCAATAAGATGGAGTACAACTACA
ACGCCCACAATGTGTACATCATGACCGACAAGGCCAAGAATGGCATCAAGGTGAACTTCAAGATCCGCCA
CAACATCGAGGATGGCAGCGTGCAGCTGGCCGACCACTACCAGCAGAATACCCCCATCGGCGATGGCCCT
GTGCTGCTGCCCGATAACCACTACCTGTCCACCCAGAGCGCCCTGTCCAAGGACCCCAACGAGAAGCGCG
ATCACATGATCTACTTCGGCTTCGTGACCGCCGCCGCCATCACCCACGGCATGGATGAGCTGTACAAGTG
AGCGGCCGCGACTCTAGATCATAATCAGCCATACCACATTTGTAGAGGTTTTACTTGCTTTAAAAAACCT
CCCACACCTCCCCCTGAACCTGAAACATAAAATGAATGCAATTGTTGTTGTTAACTTGTTTATTGCAGCT
TATAATGGTTACAAATAAAGCAATAGCATCACAAATTTCACAAATAAAGCATTTTTTTCACTGCATTCTA
GTTGTGGTTTGTCCAAACTCATCAATGTATCTTAAGGCGTAAATTGTAAGCGTTAATATTTTGTTAAAAT
TCGCGTTAAATTTTTGTTAAATCAGCTCATTTTTTAACCAATAGGCCGAAATCGGCAAAATCCCTTATAA
ATCAAAAGAATAGACCGAGATAGGGT
[37 nt withheld, positions 3037-3073]
AAAGAACGTGGACTCCAACGTCAAAGG
[49 nt withheld, positions 3101-3149]
T
[91 nt withheld, positions 3151-3241]
G
[124 nt withheld, positions 3243-3366]
CAGGTGGCACTTTTCGGGGAAATGTGCGCGGAACCCCTATTTGTTTATTTTTCTAAATACATTCAAATAT
GTATCCGCTCATGAGACAATAACCCTGATAAATGCTTCAATAATATTGAAAAAGGAAGAGTCCTGAGGCG
GAAAGAACCAGCTGTGGAATGTGTGTCAGTTAGGGTGTGGAAAGTCCCCAGGCTCCCCAGCAGGCAGAAG
TATGCAAAGCATGCATCTCAATTAGTCAGCAACCAGGTGTGGAAAGTCCCCAGGCTCCCCAGCAGGCAGA
AGTATGCAAAGCATGCATCTCAATTAGTCAGCAACCATAGTCCCGCCCCTAACTCCGCCCATCCCGCCCC
TAACTCCGCCCAGTTCCGCCCATTCTCCGCCCCATGGCTGACTAATTTTTTTTATTTATGCAGAGGCCGA
GGCCGCCTCGGCCTCTGAGCTATTCCAGAAGTAGTGAGGAGGCTTTTTTGGAGGCCTAGGCTTTTGCAAA
GATCGATATGAAAAAGCCTGAACTCACCGCGACGTCTGTCGAGAAGTTTCTGATCGAAAAGTTCGACAGC
GTCTCCGACCTGATGCAGCTCTCGGAGGGCGAAGAATCTCGTGCTTTCAGCTTCGATGTAGGAGGGCGTG
GATATGTCCTGCGGGTAAATAGCTGCGCCGATGGTTTCTACAAAGATCGTTATGTTTATCGGCACTTTGC
ATCGGCCGCGCTCCCGATTCCGGAAGTGCTTGACATTGGGGAATTCAGCGAGAGCCTGACCTATTGCATC
TCCCGCCGTGCACAGGGTGTCACGTTGCAAGACCTGCCTGAAACCGAACTGCCCGCTGTTCTGCAGCCGG
TCGCGGAGGCCATGGATGCGATCGCTGCGGCCGATCTTAGCCAGACGAGCGGGTTCGGCCCATTCGGACC
GCAAGGAATCGGTCAATACACTACATGGCGTGATTTCATATGCGCGATTGCTGATCCCCATGTGTATCAC
TGGCAAACTGTGATGGACGACACCGTCAGTGCGTCCGTCGCGCAGGCTCTCGATGAGCTGATGCTTTGGG
CCGAGGACTGCCCCGAAGTCCGGCACCTCGTGCACGCGGATTTCGGCTCCAACAATGTCCTGACGGACAA
TGGCCGCATAACAGCGGTCATTGACTGGAGCGAGGCGATGTTCGGGGATTCCCAATACAAGGTCGCCAAC
ATCTTCTTCTGGAGGCCGTGGTTGGCTTGTATGGAGCAGCAGACGCGCTACTTCGAGCGGAGGCATCCGG
AGCTTGCAGGATCGCCGCGGCTCCGGGCGTATATGCTCCGCATTGGTCTTGACCAACTCTATCAGAGCTT
GGTTGACGGCAATTTCGATGATGCAGCTTGGGCGCAGGGTCGATGCGACGCAATCGTCCGATCCGGAGCC
GGGACTGTCGGGCGTACACAAATCGCCCGCAGAAGCGCGGCCGTCTGGACCGATGGCTGTGTAGAAGTAC
TCGCCGATAGTGGAAACCGACGCCCCAGCACTCGTCCGAGGGCAAAGGAATAGAGTTCTAGAGGATCATA
ATCAGCCATACCACATTTGTAGAGGTTTTACTTGCTTTAAAAAACCTCCCACACCTCCCCCTGAACCTGA
AACATAAAATGAATGCAATTGTTGTTGTTAACTTGTTTATTGCAGCTTATAATGGTTACAAATAAAGCAA
TAGCATCACAAATTTCACAAATAAAGCATTTTTTTCACTGCCTCGCGATCCACAACCATGGCGAAAGGGC
CTCGTGATACGCCTATTTTTATAGGTTAATGTCATGATAATAATGGTTTCTTAGACGTCAGGTGGCACTT
TTCGGGGAAATGTGCGCGGAACCCCTATTTGTTTATTTTTCTAAATACATTCAAATATGTATCCGCTCAT
GAGACAATAACCCTGATAAATGCTTCAATAATATTGAAAAAGGAAGAGTATGAGTATTCAACATTTCCGT
GTCGCCCTTATTCCCTTTTTTGCGGCATTTTGCCTTCCTGTTTTTGCTCACCCAGAAACGCTGGTGAAAG
TAAAAGATGCTGAAGATCAGTTGGGTGCACGAGTGGGTTACATCGAACTGGATCTCAACAGCGGTAAGAT
CCTTGAGAGTTTTCGCCCCGAAGAACGTTTTCCAATGATGAGCACTTTTAAAGTTCTGCTATGTGGCGCG
GTATTATCCCGTGTTGACGCCGGGCAAGAGCAACTCGGTCGCCGCATACACTATTCTCAGAATGACTTGG
TTGAGTACTCACCAGTCACAGAAAAGCATCTTACGGATGGCATGACAGTAAGAGAATTATGCAGTGCTGC
CATAACCATGAGTGATAACACTGCGGCCAACTTACTTCTGACAACGATCGGAGGACCGAAGGAGCTAACC
GCTTTTTTGCACAACATGGGGGATCATGTAACTCGCCTTGATCGTTGGGAACCGGAGCTGAATGAAGCCA
TACCAAACGACGAGCGTGACACCACGATGCCTGTAGCAATGGCAACAACGTTGCGCAAACTATTAACTGG
CGAACTACTTACTCTAGCTTCCCGGCAACAATTAATAGACTGGATGGAGGCGGATAAAGTTGCAGGACCA
CTTCTGCGCTCGGCCCTTCCGGCTGGCTGGTTTATTGCTGATAAATCTGGAGCCGGTGAGCGTGGGTCTC
GCGGTATCATTGCAGCACTGGGGCCAGATGGTAAGCCCTCCCGTATCGTAGTTATCTACACGACGGGGAG
TCAGGCAACTATGGATGAACGAAATAGACAGATCGCTGAGATAGGTGCCTCACTGATTAAGCATTGGTAA
GGCGCGCCAGGCCCTGCCATAGCCTCAGGTTACTCATATATACTTTAGATTGATTTAAAACTTCATTTTT
AATTTAAAAGGATCTAGGTGAAGATCCTTTTTGATAATCTCATGACCAAAATCCCTTAACGTGAGTTTTC
GTTCCACTGAGCGTCAGACCCCGTAGAAAAGATCAAAGGATCTTCTTGAGATCCTTTTTTTCTGCGCGTA
ATCTGCTGCTTGCAAACAAAAAAACCACCGCTACCAGCGGTGGTTTGTTTGCCGGATCAAGAGCTACCAA
CTCTTTTTCCGAAGGTAACTGGCTTCAGCAGAGCGCAGATACCAAATACTGTTCTTCTAGTGTAGCCGTA
GTTAGGCCACCACTTCAAGAACTCTGTAGCACCGCCTACATACCTCGCTCTGCTAATCCTGTTACCAGTG
GCTGCTGCCAGTGGCGATAAGTCGTGTCTTACCGGGTTGGACTCAAGACGATAGTTACCGGATAAGGCGC
AGCGGTCGGGCTGAACGGGGGGTTCGTGCACACAGCCCAGCTTGGAGCGAACGACCTACACCGAACTGAG
ATACCTACAGCGTGAGCTATGAGAAAGCGCCACGCTTCCCGAAGGGAGAAAGGCGGACAGGTATCCGGTA
AGCGGCAGGGTCGGAACAGGAGAGCGCACGAGGGAGCTTCCAGGGGGAAACGCCTGGTATCTTTATAGTC
CTGTCGGGTTTCGCCACCTCTGACTTGAGCGTCGATTTTTGTGATGCTCGTCAGGGGGGCGGAGCCTATG
GAAAAACGCCAGCAACGCGGCCTTTTTACGGTTCCTGGCCTTTTGCTGGCCTTTTGCTCACATGTTCTTT
CCTGCGTTATCCCCTGATTCTGTGGATAACCGTATTACCGCCATGCAT
